Addgene plasmid #180783: UPB-esophagus (UPB5)
Purpose: Unique Projection Barcode (UPB5)-Esophagus for Projection-seq
Depositing lab: Rui Chang. Depositing organization: Yale University. Publication: A multidimensional coding architecture of the vagal interoceptive system. Zhao Q, Yu CD, Wang R, Xu QJ, Dai Pra R, Zhang L, Chang RB. Nature. 2022 Mar;603(7903):878-884. doi: 10.1038/s41586-022-04515-5. Epub 2022 Mar 16. PubMed 35296859.
Backbone
  Vector backbone: AAVrg-CAG-tdTomato-WPRE-SV40 (Addgene, Plasmid #59462)
  Backbone manufacturer: Edward Boyden
  Backbone size w/o insert (bp): 6150
  Total vector size (bp): 6519
  Vector type: Mammalian Expression, AAV
Growth in bacteria
  Bacterial resistance: Ampicillin, 100 μg/mL
  Growth temperature: 37°C
  Growth strain: NEB Stable
  Copy number: Low Copy
Gene/Insert
  Gene/Insert name: hM3Dq ( partial ) (alt names: CHRM3; CHRM3 cholinergic receptor muscarinic 3)
  Species: H. sapiens (human)
  Insert size (bp): 369
  Entrez Gene: CHRM3 (a.k.a. EGBRS, HM3, PBS, m3AChR)
  Promoter: CAG
  Cloning method: Gibson Cloning
  Sequencing primers: 5′ catcgataccgtcgacacagcaccatcctcaactcc; 3′ ctgctcgaagcggccgctccgcttagtgatctgacttc
Terms and licenses: Academic/Nonprofit Terms; Industry Terms: Not Available to Industry
How to cite: UPB-esophagus (UPB5) was a gift from Rui Chang (Addgene plasmid # 180783 ; http://n2t.net/addgene:180783 ; RRID:Addgene_180783)
