[The description below was written by a language model from this plasmid's Addgene catalogue record and pLannotate feature annotations shown in this document.]
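Description:
UPB-esophagus (UPB5) is an AAV transfer plasmid for mammalian expression, built on an AAV-CAG-tdTomato-WPRE-SV40 backbone. It carries one of a series of "Unique Projection Barcodes" used in Projection-seq. The expression cassette lies between two AAV2 inverted terminal repeats, which allow it to be packaged into recombinant AAV particles. The backbone name suggests use with a retrograde (AAVrg) capsid. Outside the ITRs, the plasmid has a ColE1/pUC-type origin, an f1 origin and an ampicillin resistance gene for propagation and selection in E. coli. The annotated origin is a high-copy type, but the record lists the plasmid as low copy. It also names a recombination-deficient growth strain, which is typical for ITR-containing plasmids.

The CAG promoter is annotated as a CMV enhancer, the chicken β-actin promoter and chimeric intron segments, and it drives the red-orange fluorescent protein tdTomato. A WPRE follows to enhance transcript stability and expression. The barcode sits downstream of the WPRE and upstream of the SV40 polyadenylation signal. It is a roughly 370 bp partial fragment of hM3Dq, derived from the human muscarinic M3 receptor gene CHRM3, and was inserted by Gibson assembly. Because it lies in the 3′ untranslated region after the tdTomato stop codon, the fragment would not be expected to yield a functional receptor. Instead it acts as a transcribed sequence tag near the poly(A) tail, where it can be read in sequencing of polyadenylated transcripts.

As its name and stated purpose indicate, this barcode is assigned to the esophagus. Neurons labelled by the virus express tdTomato and the UPB5 transcript, so their projection target can be linked to their transcriptomes. The sequenced record (6,467 nt) is slightly shorter than the listed total size of 6,519 bp, and one ITR is annotated only as a fragment.
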