Features (pLannotate 1.2.2; 19 found; start..end, strand, type, name):
    192..440     +  enhancer       CMV enhancer (fragment): human cytomegalovirus immediate early enhancer
    442..719     +  promoter       chicken β-actin promoter: No description available
    720..855     +  intron         hybrid intron (fragment): hybrid between chicken β-actin (CBA) and minute virus of mice (MMV) introns (Gray et al., 2011)
    944..1074    +  intron         chimeric intron (fragment): chimera between introns from chicken β-actin and rabbit β-globin
   1072..1134    +  CDS            HBB (fragment): HBB_LEPEU - Experimental evidence at protein level: Swiss-Prot protein existence level 1. Involved in oxygen transport from the lung to the various peripheral tissues. From Lepus europaeus (European hare).
   1146..2573    +  CDS            tdTomato: tdTomato is a basic (constitutively fluorescent) orange fluorescent protein published in 2004, derived from Discosoma sp.. It is reported to be a somewhat slowly-maturing tandem dimer with low acid sensitivity.
   2577..2601    +  misc_feature   MCS (fragment): pBluescript multiple cloning site
   2601..3189    +  misc_feature   WPRE: woodchuck hepatitis virus posttranscriptional regulatory element
   3204..3518    +  CDS            CHRM3 (fragment): ACM3_HUMAN - Experimental evidence at protein level: Swiss-Prot protein existence level 1. The muscarinic acetylcholine receptor mediates various cellular responses, including inhibition of adenylate cyclase, breakdown of phosphoinositides and modulation of potassium channels through the action of G proteins. Primary transducing effect is Pi turnover. From Homo sapiens (Human).
   3543..3664    -  polyA_signal   SV40 poly(A) signal: SV40 polyadenylation signal
   3687..3755    -  CDS            large T antigen (fragment): large T antigen from SV40 (simian virus 40)
   3826..3959    +  repeat_region  AAV2 ITR: inverted terminal repeat of adeno-associated virus serotype 2 inverted
   3953..4009    -  CDS            lacI (fragment): lac repressor; lacI; The lac repressor binds to the lac operator to inhibit transcription in E. coli. This inhibition can be relieved by adding lactose or isopropyl-β-D-thiogalactopyranoside (IPTG).
   4192..4780    -  rep_origin     ori: high-copy-number ColE1/pMB1/pBR322/pUC origin of replication
   4951..5811    -  CDS            AmpR: β-lactamase; bla; confers resistance to ampicillin, carbenicillin, and related antibiotics
   5812..5916    -  promoter       AmpR promoter: bla
   5969..6397    -  rep_origin     f1 ori (sequence partly withheld): f1 bacteriophage origin of replication; arrow indicates direction of (+) strand synthesis
   6402..4       -  CDS            lacZα (fragment) (across the origin): LacZα fragment of β-galactosidase; lacZ fragment
   6466..131     -  repeat_region  AAV2 ITR (fragment) (across the origin): inverted terminal repeat of adeno-associated virus serotype 2 inverted
>Addgene plasmid #180783 | UPB-esophagus (UPB5) | addgene full sequence | sequence record 369387 | Addgene NGS Result
GCTGCGCGCTCGCTCGCTCACTGAGGCCGCCCGGGCAAAGCCCGGGCGTCGGGCGACCTTTGGTCGCCCG
GCCTCAGTGAGCGAGCGAGCGCGCAGAGAGGGAGTGGCCAACTCCATCACTAGGGGTTCCTTGTAGTTAA
TGATTAACCCGCCATGCTACTTATCTACGTAGCCATGCTCTAGGAAGAGTACCATTGACGTCAATAATGA
CGTATGTTCCCATAGTAACGCCAATAGGGACTTTCCATTGACGTCAATGGGTGGAGTATTTACGGTAAAC
TGCCCACTTGGCAGTACATCAAGTGTATCATATGCCAAGTACGCCCCCTATTGACGTCAATGACGGTAAA
TGGCCCGCCTGGCATTATGCCCAGTACATGACCTTATGGGACTTTCCTACTTGGCAGTACATCTACGTAT
TAGTCATCGCTATTACCATGGTCGAGGTGAGCCCCACGTTCTGCTTCACTCTCCCCATCTCCCCCCCCTC
CCCACCCCCAATTTTGTATTTATTTATTTTTTAATTATTTTGTGCAGCGATGGGGGCGGGGGGGGGGGGG
GGGCGCGCGCCRGGSGGGGSGGGGSGGGGSGRGGGGSGGGGSGGGGSGRGGCGGRGAGGKGCGGCGGCAG
CCAATCAGAGCGGCGCGCTCCGAAAGTTTCCTTTTATGGCGAGGCGGCGGCGGCGGCGGCCCTATAAAAA
GCGAAGCGCGCGGCGGGCGGGAGTCGCTGCGCGCTGCCTTCGCCCCGTGCCCCGCTCCGCCGCCGCCTCG
CGCCGCCCGCCCCGGCTCTGACTGACCGCGTTACTCCCACAGGTGAGCGGGCGGGACGGCCCTTCTCCTC
CGGGCTGTAATTAGCGCTTGGTTTAATGACGGCTTGTTTCTTTTCTGTGGCTGCGTGAAAGCCTTGAGGG
GCTCCGGGAGGGCCCTTTGTGCGGGGGGAGCGGCTCGGGGCTGTCCGCGGGGGGACGGCTGCCTTCGGGG
GGGACGGGGCAGGGCGGGGTTCGGCTTCTGGCGTGTGACCGGCGGCTCTAGAGCCTCTGCTAACCATGTT
CATGCCTTCTTCTTTTTCCTACAGCTCCTGGGCAACGTGCTGGTTATTGTGCTGTCTCATCATTTTGGCA
AAGAATTGGATCCGGTACCGCCACCATGGTGAGTAAGGGCGAGGAAGTGATCAAAGAGTTCATGCGGTTT
AAGGTGAGAATGGAAGGAAGCATGAACGGCCACGAGTTCGAAATTGAGGGAGAAGGAGAGGGACGGCCCT
ACGAGGGCACCCAGACAGCCAAGCTGAAAGTGACAAAGGGCGGGCCTCTGCCATTCGCTTGGGACATCCT
GAGCCCACAGTTTATGTACGGCTCCAAGGCCTATGTGAAACATCCAGCTGACATTCCCGATTATAAGAAA
CTGAGCTTCCCCGAGGGGTTTAAGTGGGAAAGAGTGATGAACTTCGAGGACGGAGGCCTGGTGACTGTGA
CCCAGGACAGCTCCCTGCAGGATGGGACCCTGATCTACAAGGTGAAAATGAGAGGGACAAATTTTCCCCC
TGATGGACCTGTGATGCAGAAGAAAACTATGGGATGGGAGGCCTCCACCGAAAGGCTGTATCCACGCGAC
GGGGTGCTGAAAGGAGAAATCCACCAGGCTCTGAAGCTGAAAGATGGGGGACATTACCTGGTGGAGTTCA
AGACAATCTACATGGCCAAGAAACCTGTGCAGCTGCCAGGCTACTATTACGTGGACACAAAACTGGATAT
CACTTCACACAACGAGGACTACACTATTGTGGAGCAGTATGAACGGAGCGAGGGGAGACACCATCTGTTC
CTGGGCCATGGGACTGGAAGTACCGGCTCAGGGTCTAGTGGAACCGCCTCAAGCGAGGATAACAATATGG
CTGTGATCAAAGAGTTCATGAGGTTTAAGGTGCGCATGGAGGGCAGCATGAATGGGCACGAATTTGAGAT
TGAAGGAGAGGGCGAAGGGAGGCCTTACGAGGGCACACAGACTGCCAAGCTGAAAGTGACCAAGGGAGGA
CCACTGCCTTTCGCTTGGGATATCCTGTCTCCTCAGTTTATGTACGGAAGTAAGGCCTATGTCAAGCATC
CCGCTGACATTCCTGATTACAAGAAACTGTCTTTCCCAGAGGGCTTTAAGTGGGAGAGAGTGATGAATTT
TGAAGATGGAGGCCTGGTGACCGTGACACAGGACTCCTCTCTGCAGGATGGCACTCTGATCTACAAAGTC
AAAATGCGCGGCACCAATTTTCCACCCGATGGGCCCGTGATGCAGAAGAAAACAATGGGGTGGGAGGCCA
GCACTGAACGGCTGTATCCTAGAGACGGAGTGCTGAAGGGCGAAATCCACCAGGCCCTGAAGCTGAAAGA
CGGCGGCCACTACCTGGTGGAGTTCAAAACCATCTACATGGCCAAGAAACCAGTGCAGCTGCCCGGCTAT
TACTATGTGGACACCAAGCTGGATATCACATCCCACAATGAAGACTACACCATTGTGGAACAGTATGAGA
GGTCTGAAGGACGCCACCATCTGTTTCTGTACGGCATGGATGAGCTGTATAAGTAAGAATTCGATATCAA
GCTTATCGATAATCAACCTCTGGATTACAAAATTTGTGAAAGATTGACTGGTATTCTTAACTATGTTGCT
CCTTTTACGCTATGTGGATACGCTGCTTTAATGCCTTTGTATCATGCTATTGCTTCCCGTATGGCTTTCA
TTTTCTCCTCCTTGTATAAATCCTGGTTGCTGTCTCTTTATGAGGAGTTGTGGCCCGTTGTCAGGCAACG
TGGCGTGGTGTGCACTGTGTTTGCTGACGCAACCCCCACTGGTTGGGGCATTGCCACCACCTGTCAGCTC
CTTTCCGGGACTTTCGCTTTCCCCCTCCCTATTGCCACGGCGGAACTCATCGCCGCCTGCCTTGCCCGCT
GCTGGACAGGGGCTCGGCTGTTGGGCACTGACAATTCCGTGGTGTTGTCGGGGAAATCATCGTCCTTTCC
TTGGCTGCTCGCCTGTGTTGCCACCTGGATTCTGCGCGGGACGTCCTTCTGCTACGTCCCTTCGGCCCTC
AATCCAGCGGACCTTCCTTCCCGCGGCCTGCTGCCGGCTCTGCGGCCTCTTCCGCGTCTTCGCCTTCGCC
CTCAGACGAGTCGGATCTCCCTTTGGGCCGCCTCCCCGCATCGATACCGTCGACACAGCACCATCCTCAA
CTCCACCAAGTTACCCTCATCGGACAACCTGCAGGTGCCTGAGGAGGAGCTGGGGATGGTGGACTTGGAG
AGGAAAGCCGACAAGCTGCAGGCCCAGAAGAGCGTGGACGATGGAGGCAGTTTTCCAAAAAGCTTCTCCA
AGCTTCCCATCCAGCTAGAGTCAGCCGTGGACACAGCTAAGACTTCTGACGTCAACTCCTCAGTGGGTAA
GAGCACGGCCACTCTACCTCTGTCCTTCAAGGAAGCCACTCTGGCCAAGAGGTTTGCTCTGAAGACCAGA
AGTCAGATCACTAAGCGGAGCGGCCGCTTCGAGCAGACATGATAAGATACATTGATGAGTTTGGACAAAC
CACAACTAGAATGCAGTGAAAAAAATGCTTTATTTGTGAAATTTGTGATGCTATTGCTTTATTTGTAACC
ATTATAAGCTGCAATAAACAAGTTAACAACAACAATTGCATTCATTTTATGTTTCAGGTTCAGGGGGAGA
TGTGGGAGGTTTTTTAAAGCAAGTAAAACCTCTACAAATGTGGTAAAATCGATAAGGATCTTCCTAGAGC
ATGGCTACGTAGATAAGTAGCATGGCGGGTTAATCATTAACTACAAGGAACCCCTAGTGATGGAGTTGGC
CACTCCCTCTCTGCGCGCTCGCTCGCTCACTGAGGCCGGGCGACCAAAGGTCGCCCGACGCCCGGGCTTT
GCCCGGGCGGCCTCAGTGAGCGAGCGAGCGCGCAGCTGCATTAATGAATCGGCCAACGCGCGGGGAGAGG
CGGTTTGCGTATTGGGCGCTCTTCCGCTTCCTCGCTCACTGACTCGCTGCGCTCGGTCGTTCGGCTGCGG
CGAGCGGTATCAGCTCACTCAAAGGCGGTAATACGGTTATCCACAGAATCAGGGGATAACGCAGGAAAGA
ACATGTGAGCAAAAGGCCAGCAAAAGGCCAGGAACCGTAAAAAGGCCGCGTTGCTGGCGTTTTTCCATAG
GCTCCGCCCCCCTGACGAGCATCACAAAAATCGACGCTCAAGTCAGAGGTGGCGAAACCCGACAGGACTA
TAAAGATACCAGGCGTTTCCCCCTGGAAGCTCCCTCGTGCGCTCTCCTGTTCCGACCCTGCCGCTTACCG
GATACCTGTCCGCCTTTCTCCCTTCGGGAAGCGTGGCGCTTTCTCATAGCTCACGCTGTAGGTATCTCAG
TTCGGTGTAGGTCGTTCGCTCCAAGCTGGGCTGTGTGCACGAACCCCCCGTTCAGCCCGACCGCTGCGCC
TTATCCGGTAACTATCGTCTTGAGTCCAACCCGGTAAGACACGACTTATCGCCACTGGCAGCAGCCACTG
GTAACAGGATTAGCAGAGCGAGGTATGTAGGCGGTGCTACAGAGTTCTTGAAGTGGTGGCCTAACTACGG
CTACACTAGAAGAACAGTATTTGGTATCTGCGCTCTGCTGAAGCCAGTTACCTTCGGAAAAAGAGTTGGT
AGCTCTTGATCCGGCAAACAAACCACCGCTGGTAGCGGTGGTTTTTTTGTTTGCAAGCAGCAGATTACGC
GCAGAAAAAAAGGATCTCAAGAAGATCCTTTGATCTTTTCTACGGGGTCTGACGCTCAGTGGAACGAAAA
CTCACGTTAAGGGATTTTGGTCATGAGATTATCAAAAAGGATCTTCACCTAGATCCTTTTAAATTAAAAA
TGAAGTTTTAAATCAATCTAAAGTATATATGAGTAAACTTGGTCTGACAGTTACCAATGCTTAATCAGTG
AGGCACCTATCTCAGCGATCTGTCTATTTCGTTCATCCATAGTTGCCTGACTCCCCGTCGTGTAGATAAC
TACGATACGGGAGGGCTTACCATCTGGCCCCAGTGCTGCAATGATACCGCGAGACCCACGCTCACCGGCT
CCAGATTTATCAGCAATAAACCAGCCAGCCGGAAGGGCCGAGCGCAGAAGTGGTCCTGCAACTTTATCCG
CCTCCATCCAGTCTATTAATTGTTGCCGGGAAGCTAGAGTAAGTAGTTCGCCAGTTAATAGTTTGCGCAA
CGTTGTTGCCATTGCTACAGGCATCGTGGTGTCACGCTCGTCGTTTGGTATGGCTTCATTCAGCTCCGGT
TCCCAACGATCAAGGCGAGTTACATGATCCCCCATGTTGTGCAAAAAAGCGGTTAGCTCCTTCGGTCCTC
CGATCGTTGTCAGAAGTAAGTTGGCCGCAGTGTTATCACTCATGGTTATGGCAGCACTGCATAATTCTCT
TACTGTCATGCCATCCGTAAGATGCTTTTCTGTGACTGGTGAGTACTCAACCAAGTCATTCTGAGAATAG
TGTATGCGGCGACCGAGTTGCTCTTGCCCGGCGTCAATACGGGATAATACCGCGCCACATAGCAGAACTT
TAAAAGTGCTCATCATTGGAAAACGTTCTTCGGGGCGAAAACTCTCAAGGATCTTACCGCTGTTGAGATC
CAGTTCGATGTAACCCACTCGTGCACCCAACTGATCTTCAGCATCTTTTACTTTCACCAGCGTTTCTGGG
TGAGCAAAAACAGGAAGGCAAAATGCCGCAAAAAAGGGAATAAGGGCGACACGGAAATGTTGAATACTCA
TACTCTTCCTTTTTCAATATTATTGAAGCATTTATCAGGGTTATTGTCTCATGAGCGGATACATATTTGA
ATGTATTTAGAAAAATAAACAAATAGGGGTTCCGCGCACATTTCCCCGAAAAGTGCCACCTAAATTGTAA
GCGTTAATATTTTGTTAAAATTCGCGTTAAATTTTTGTTAAATCAGCTCATTTTTTAACCAATAGGCCGA
AATCGGCAAAATCCCTTATAAATCAAAAGAATAGACCGAGATAGGGT
[37 nt withheld, positions 6068-6104]
AAAGAACGTGGACTCCAACGTCAAAGG
[49 nt withheld, positions 6132-6180]
T
[91 nt withheld, positions 6182-6272]
G
[124 nt withheld, positions 6274-6397]
CCCATTCGCCATTCAGGCTGCGCAACTGTTGGGAAGGGCGATCGGTGCGGGCCTCTTCGCTATTACGCCA
